>Addgene plasmid #139929 | pBEL2039 | addgene full sequence | sequence record 342023 | Addgene NGS Result
GCCTAGCCGGGTCCTCAACGACAGGAGCACGATCATGCGCACCCGTGGCCAGGACCCAACGCTGCCCGAG
ATCTCGATCCCGCGAAATTAATACGACTCACTATAGGGAGACCACAACGGTTTCCCTCTAGAAATAATTT
TGTTTAACTTTAAGAAGGAGATATACATATGGCTCTTAACACACCACAAATTACGCCGACAAAAAAGATA
ACAGTGAGGGCAATCGGCGAGGAACTGCCGCGTGGTGATTACCAACGTTGCCCGCAATGTGACATGCTGT
TTAGCCTGCCCGAGATAAATTCTCATCAAAGTGCCTATTGTCCGCGCTGTCAGGCAAAAATTCGTGACGG
GCGCGACTGGTCGCTAACGCGCCTGGCGGCAATGGCCTTCACCATGCTGTTGCTTATGCCGTTTGCCTGG
GGCGAACCGCTGTTGCATATCTGGCTGTTAGGCATTCGTATTGACGCCAACGTTATGCAAGGCATCTGGC
AAATGACCAAACAGGGCGATGCGATAACGGGGTCGATGGTCTTTTTCTGCGTTATTGGTGCCCCGCTCAT
TCTGGTGACCTCCATAGCTTATTTATGGTTTGGTAACCGACTGGGAATGAATTTACGTCCGGTACTGCTG
ATGCTTGAGCGACTTAAAGAGTGGGTAATGCTCGATATCTACCTGGTCGGCATTGGCGTTGCTTCTATAA
AGGTACAGGATTATGCCCATATCCAGGCTGGTGTCGGCTTGTTCTCTTTTGTGGCGTTGGTGATTTTAAC
GACGGTGACGTTGTCACATCTTAATGTCGAAGAACTGTGGGAGCGATTTTATCCGCAGCGCCCCGCTACG
CGTAGGGACGAGAAACTTCGTGTCTGCCTAGGGTGCCATTTTACCGGCTATCCAGATCAGCGTGGTCGCT
GCCCGCGTTGCCATATCCCGCTACGCCTGCGTCGCCGTCATAGTCTGCAAAAATGCTGGGCGGCGCTGTT
AGCGTCAATCGTTTTATTGTTACCTGCCAACCTGTTGCCTATTTCTATCATTTATCTGAACGGAGGACGG
CAGGAAGATACAATTCTTTCCGGAATTATGTCGCTGGCAAGTAGCAACATTGCGGTTGCAGGAATCGTGT
TTATCGCCAGTATTCTGGTCCCGTTTACTAAAGTGATCGTCATGTTCACTTTACTGTTGAGCATTCATTT
TAAATGCCAGCAAGGTTTACGCACACGCATTCTGTTACTGCGGATGGTGACCTGGATTGGTCGCTGGTCG
ATGCTCGACCTGTTTGTCATATCTTTAACCATGTCGCTGATTAATCGCGATCAGATCCTCGCTTTTACTA
TGGGACCGGCTGCGTTTTATTTCGGCGCAGCGGTAATTTTGACTATTCTTGCTGTGGAATGGCTGGACAG
CCGCTTACTTTGGGATGCACACGAAAGCGGCAATGCGCGTTTTGATGATTGATTTCAGGAGAACCGACGC
ATGCAGGACCGGGGTAATACCGTCACCATCGACTTTATGTCGGCGGATGGTATTGTTCCAGGCCGTACGC
CTGTTCGTTATCAGGGCGTTGAAGTCGGAACAGTGCAGGACATCAGCCTCAGCGACGATCTTCGTAAGAT
TGAAGTCAAGGTCAGCATCAAGTCCGATATGAAAGATGCGCTGCGCGAAGAGACTCAGTTCTGGCTGGTG
ACGCCAAAAGCATCGTTGGCAGGTGTCTCCGGGCTGGACGCCCTCGTCGGTGGGAACTATATCGGCATGA
TGCCCGGGAAAGGTAAAGAGCAGGATCACTTTGTCGCACTCGATACCCAACCGAAATATCGGCTGGACAA
TGGCGATCTGATGATCCACCTGCAAGCCCCCGATCTCGGTTCGCTGAACAGCGGTTCATTGGTCTATTTC
CGCAAGATCCCGGTGGGAAAAGTCTACGACTATGCCATCAATCCCAACAAGCAAGGCGTGGTGATTGATG
TCCTGATCGAGCGGCGTTTTACCGATCTGGTGAAAAAAGGTAGCCGTTTCTGGAACGTTTCCGGCGTTGA
TGCCAACGTCAGTATCAGTGGCGCGAAGGTGAAACTGGAAAGCTTGGCGGCACTGGTTAACGGTGCGATT
GCCTTCGATTCACCAGAAGAGTCGAAACCTGCCGAGGCGGAAGATACCTTTGGTCTGTATGAAGATCTGG
CCCACAGCCAGCGTGGCGTAATAATAAAACTGGAACTGCCGAGTGGGGCCGGATTAACCGCCGACTCGAC
GCCGTTAATGTATCAGGGGCTGGAAGTCGGACAGCTGACTAAACTGGATTTAAATCCTGGTGGTAAAGTC
ACAGGGGAAATGACCGTTGATCCCAGCGTCGTTACCCTGCTTCGTGAAAATACCCGCATCGAATTACGCA
ACCCGAAATTATCCCTTAGCGATGCTAATCTCAGCGCCCTGCTGACCGGCAAAACCTTCGAGCTGGTGCC
CGGCGATGGCGAGCCACGCAAAGAATTCGTTGTTGTGCCAGGCGAAAAAGCACTGCTGCATGAACCTGAT
GTTCTGACGCTGACCCTGACCGCGCCGGAAAGTTACGGTATTGATGCGGGTCAGCCGCTCATTCTTCACG
GCGTGCAGGTAGGCCAGGTTATCGATCGTAAACTCACCAGCAAAGGCGTCACCTTTACCGTCGCCATCGA
GCCTCAGCATCGCGAACTGGTAAAAGGCGATAGCAAATTTGTCGTCAACAGCCGTGTCGATGTGAAGGTG
GGGCTGGATGGCGTTGAGTTTCTCGGTGCCAGCGCCTCAGAATGGATCAATGGCGGGATCCGTATTCTGC
CGGGCGATAAAGGTGAGATGAAAGCCAGCTATCCACTGTATGCCAATTTGGAAAAAGCGCTGGAGAACAG
CCTTAGCGATTTACCCACCACAACCGTGAGTTTGAGTGCAGAGACGCTGCCGGATGTGCAGGCAGGATCG
GTAGTGCTGTACCGTAAATTTGAAGTTGGTGAAGTGATTACCGTGCGTCCGCGAGCTAACGCGTTTGACA
TCGATCTGCATATTAAGCCGGAGTATCGCAACCTTCTGACCAGCAATAGCGTGTTCTGGGCAGAAGGCGG
GGCGAAAGTTCAGCTGAATGGTAGTGGTCTGACCGTACAGGCATCCCCGCTCTCCAGAGCTCTAAAGGGA
GCCATTAGCTTCGACAACCTCAGCGGTGCCAGCGCCAGTCAGCGTAAAGGCGATAAGCGTATTCTGTATG
CTTCCGAAACAGCGGCCCGTGCGGTTGGCGGGCAGATTACGCTTCACGCTTTCGATGCCGGAAAACTGGC
GGTCGGGATGCCAATTCGCTATCTCGGTATTGACATCGGGCAAATCCAGACGCTGGATCTGATTACCGCA
CGCAATGAAGTACAGGCAAAGGCGGTACTTTACCCGGAATATGTCCAGACCTTTGCTCGCGGTGGTACGC
GCTTCTCAGTGGTCACACCGCAAATTTCGGCAGCTGGCGTTGAGCATCTTGATACTATCCTCCAGCCGTA
TATCAACGTCGAACCAGGCCGGGGCAATCCTCGCCGCGACTTTGAATTACAAGAGGCCACCATTACTGAT
TCGCGGTACCTGGATGGCTTAAGCATTATTGTTGAAGCGCCGGAAGCCGGTTCGTTAGGCATCGGTACGC
CTGTGCTGTTCCGTGGTCTGGAAGTCGGTACGGTTACAGGAATGACGCTGGGGACATTGTCAGATCGCGT
GATGATTGCGATGCGCATCAGTAAACGCTATCAACACCTGGTGCGTAACAATTCCGTCTTCTGGTTGGCA
TCGGGTTACAGTCTGGACTTTGGTCTGACGGGCGGCGTAGTGAAAACCGGCACCTTTAACCAGTTTATCC
GTGGCGGCATCGCCTTCGCCACGCCTCCGGGTACGCCACTGGCACCGAAAGCCCAGGAAGGCAAACACTT
CCTGTTGCAGGAAAGTGAACCGAAAGAGTGGCGTGAATGGGGAACTGCGCTTCCCAAATAATGCCCACCT
CGAGCAGATCCGGCTGCTAACAAAGCCCGAAAGGAAGCTGAGTTGGCTGCTGCCACCGCTGAGCAATAAC
TAGCATAACCCCTTGGGGCCTCTAAACGGGTCTTGAGGGGTTTTTTGCTGAAAGGAGGAACTATATCCGG
ATAATTCTTGAAGACGAAAGGGCCTCGTGATACGCCTATTTTTATAGGTTAATGTCATGATAATAATGGT
TTCTTAGACGTCAGGTGGCACTTTTCGGGGAAATGTGCGCGGAACCCCTATTTGTTTATTTTTCTAAATA
CATTCAAATATGTATCCGCTCATGAGACAATAACCCTGATAAATGCTTCAATAATATTGAAAAAGGAAGA
GTATGAGTATTCAACATTTCCGTGTCGCCCTTATTCCCTTTTTTGCGGCATTTTGCCTTCCTGTTTTTGC
TCACCCAGAAACGCTGGTGAAAGTAAAAGATGCTGAAGATCAGTTGGGTGCACGAGTGGGTTACATCGAA
CTGGATCTCAACAGCGGTAAGATCCTTGAGAGTTTTCGCCCCGAAGAACGTTTTCCAATGATGAGCACTT
TTAAAGTTCTGCTATGTGGCGCGGTATTATCCCGTGTTGACGCCGGGCAAGAGCAACTCGGTCGCCGCAT
ACACTATTCTCAGAATGACTTGGTTGAGTACTCACCAGTCACAGAAAAGCATCTTACGGATGGCATGACA
GTAAGAGAATTATGCAGTGCTGCCATAACCATGAGTGATAACACTGCGGCCAACTTACTTCTGACAACGA
TCGGAGGACCGAAGGAGCTAACCGCTTTTTTGCACAACATGGGGGATCATGTAACTCGCCTTGATCGTTG
GGAACCGGAGCTGAATGAAGCCATACCAAACGACGAGCGTGACACCACGATGCCTGCAGCAATGGCAACA
ACGTTGCGCAAACTATTAACTGGCGAACTACTTACTCTAGCTTCCCGGCAACAATTAATAGACTGGATGG
AGGCGGATAAAGTTGCAGGACCACTTCTGCGCTCGGCCCTTCCGGCTGGCTGGTTTATTGCTGATAAATC
TGGAGCCGGTGAGCGTGGGTCTCGCGGTATCATTGCAGCACTGGGGCCAGATGGTAAGCCCTCCCGTATC
GTAGTTATCTACACGACGGGGAGTCAGGCAACTATGGATGAACGAAATAGACAGATCGCTGAGATAGGTG
CCTCACTGATTAAGCATTGGTAACTGTCAGACCAAGTTTACTCATATATACTTTAGATTGATTTAAAACT
TCATTTTTAATTTAAAAGGATCTAGGTGAAGATCCTTTTTGATAATCTCATGACCAAAATCCCTTAACGT
GAGTTTTCGTTCCACTGAGCGTCAGACCCCGTAGAAAAGATCAAAGGATCTTCTTGAGATCCTTTTTTTC
TGCGCGTAATCTGCTGCTTGCAAACAAAAAAACCACCGCTACCAGCGGTGGTTTGTTTGCCGGATCAAGA
GCTACCAACTCTTTTTCCGAAGGTAACTGGCTTCAGCAGAGCGCAGATACCAAATACTGTCCTTCTAGTG
TAGCCGTAGTTAGGCCACCACTTCAAGAACTCTGTAGCACCGCCTACATACCTCGCTCTGCTAATCCTGT
TACCAGTGGCTGCTGCCAGTGGCGATAAGTCGTGTCTTACCGGGTTGGACTCAAGACGATAGTTACCGGA
TAAGGCGCAGCGGTCGGGCTGAACGGGGGGTTCGTGCACACAGCCCAGCTTGGAGCGAACGACCTACACC
GAACTGAGATACCTACAGCGTGAGCTATGAGAAAGCGCCACGCTTCCCGAAGGGAGAAAGGCGGACAGGT
ATCCGGTAAGCGGCAGGGTCGGAACAGGAGAGCGCACGAGGGAGCTTCCAGGGGGAAACGCCTGGTATCT
TTATAGTCCTGTCGGGTTTCGCCACCTCTGACTTGAGCGTCGATTTTTGTGATGCTCGTCAGGGGGGCGG
AGCCTATGGAAAAACGCCAGCAACGCGGCCTTTTTACGGTTCCTGGCCTTTTGCTGGCCTTTTGCTCACA
TGTTCTTTCCTGCGTTATCCCCTGATTCTGTGGATAACCGTATTACCGCCTTTGAGTGAGCTGATACCGC
TCGCCGCAGCCGAACGACCGAGCGCAGCGAGTCAGTGAGCGAGGAAGCGGAAGAGCGCCTGATGCGGTAT
TTTCTCCTTACGCATCTGTGCGGTATTTCACACCGCAATGGTGCACTCTCAGTACAATCTGCTCTGATGC
CGCATAGTTAAGCCAGTATACACTCCGCTATCGCTACGTGACTGGGTCATGGCTGCGCCCCGACACCCGC
CAACACCCGCTGACGCGCCCTGACGGGCTTGTCTGCTCCCGGCATCCGCTTACAGACAAGCTGTGACCGT
CTCCGGGAGCTGCATGTGTCAGAGGTTTTCACCGTCATCACCGAAACGCGCGAGGCAGCTGCGGTAAAGC
TCATCAGCGTGGTCGTGAAGCGATTCACAGATGTCTGCCTGTTCATCCGCGTCCAGCTCGTTGAGTTTCT
CCAGAAGCGTTAATGTCTGGCTTCTGATAAAGCGGGCCATGTTAAGGGCGGTTTTTTCCTGTTTGGTCAC
TGATGCCTCCGTGTAAGGGGGATTTCTGTTCATGGGGGTAATGATACCGATGAAACGAGAGAGGATGCTC
ACGATACGGGTTACTGATGATGAACATGCCCGGTTACTGGAACGTTGTGAGGGTAAACAACTGGCGGTAT
GGATGCGGCGGGACCAGAGAAAAATCACTCAGGGTCAATGCCAGCGCTTCGTTAATACAGATGTAGGTGT
TCCACAGGGTAGCCAGCAGCATCCTGCGATGCAGATCCGGAACATAATGGTGCAGGGCGCTGACTTCCGC
GTTTCCAGACTTTACGAAACACGGAAACCGAAGACCATTCATGTTGTTGCTCAGGTCGCAGACGTTTTGC
AGCAGCAGTCGCTTCACGTTCGCTCGCGTATCGGTGATTCATTCTGCTAACCAGTAAGGCAACCCCGCCA
Features (pLannotate 1.2.2; 12 found; start..end, strand, type, name):
     89..107     +  promoter       T7 promoter: promoter for bacteriophage T7 RNA polymerase
    139..161     +  RBS            RBS: efficient ribosome binding site from bacteriophage T7 gene 10 (Olins and Rangwala, 1989)
    169..1449    +  CDS            yebS: YEBS_ECOLI - Experimental evidence at protein level: Swiss-Prot protein existence level 1. Component of a transport pathway that contributes to membrane integrity. From Escherichia coli (strain K12).
   1474..3978    +  CDS            yebT: YEBT_ECOLI - Experimental evidence at protein level: Swiss-Prot protein existence level 1. Component of a transport pathway that contributes to membrane integrity (PubMed:27795327). May directly span the intermembrane space, facilitating the transport of substrates across the periplasm (Probable). From Escherichia coli (strain K12).
   4003..4052    +  CDS            SET1 (fragment): solubility-enhancement tag derived from T7 phage gene 10B
   4060..4107    +  terminator     T7 terminator: transcription terminator for bacteriophage T7 RNA polymerase
   4238..4342    +  promoter       AmpR promoter: bla
   4343..5203    +  CDS            AmpR: β-lactamase; bla; confers resistance to ampicillin, carbenicillin, and related antibiotics
   5374..5962    +  rep_origin     ori: high-copy-number ColE1/pMB1/pBR322/pUC origin of replication
   6148..6287    -  misc_feature   bom: basis of mobility region from pBR322
   6389..6580    -  CDS            rop: Rop protein, which maintains plasmids at low copy number; rop
   6597..6977    +  CDS            YPB1_ECOLX: Protein predicted: Swiss-Prot protein existence level 4. From Escherichia coli.
