[The description below was written by a language model from this plasmid's Addgene catalogue record and pLannotate feature annotations shown in this document.]
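Description:
pBEL2039 is a 7.0 kb bacterial expression plasmid built on the pET17b backbone that carries the E. coli letAB operon in a form lacking the transmembrane region of LetB. It replicates in E. coli from a ColE1/pMB1-family origin and is selected with ampicillin through the β-lactamase (AmpR) gene and its native promoter. The catalogue lists it as high copy. The annotated backbone also contains the pBR322 bom mobilisation region and a rop gene, which normally moderates copy number, plus a predicted open reading frame of no stated function.

The insert, assembled by Gibson cloning, sits between a T7 promoter with the phage T7 gene 10 ribosome binding site and a T7 terminator. The first coding sequence is yebS (LetA). It is followed after a short gap by yebT (LetB), both annotated as components of a transport pathway that contributes to membrane integrity, with LetB proposed to span the periplasm. According to the record, LetB is truncated to residues 43–877, removing its N-terminal transmembrane segment, and carries a C-terminal 6xHis tag. The His tag is not separately annotated in the feature table. A short fragment matching a T7 gene 10B-derived solubility tag is called just downstream of yebT, and this is probably residual vector sequence rather than a designed fusion.

The stated purpose is complementation: supplying LetA together with LetB lacking its membrane anchor, presumably to test whether the transmembrane region is needed for LetAB function in cells. The record does not describe the host strain or the phenotypic assay used. The associated work concerns the LetB structure and its proposed role as a tunnel for lipid transport across the bacterial envelope.
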