Addgene plasmid #139929: pBEL2039
Purpose: Complementation plasmid for LetAB without LetB TM region
Depositing lab: Gira Bhabha & Damian Ekiert. Depositing organization: NYU Grossman School of Medicine. Publication: LetB Structure Reveals a Tunnel for Lipid Transport across the Bacterial Envelope. Isom GL, Coudray N, MacRae MR, McManus CT, Ekiert DC, Bhabha G. Cell. 2020 Apr 30;181(3):653-664.e19. doi: 10.1016/j.cell.2020.03.030. PubMed 32359438.
Backbone
  Vector backbone: pET17b
  Vector type: Bacterial Expression
Growth in bacteria
  Bacterial resistance: Ampicillin, 100 μg/mL
  Growth temperature: 37°C
  Growth strain: DH5alpha
  Copy number: High Copy
Gene/Insert
  Gene/Insert name: LetAB
  Species: E. coli
  Mutation: LetA-LetB(43-877)-6xHis
  Cloning method: Gibson Cloning
Terms and licenses: Academic/Nonprofit Terms; Industry Terms: Not Available to Industry
Depositor comments: Please visit https://www.biorxiv.org/content/10.1101/748145v1 for bioRxiv preprint.
How to cite: pBEL2039 was a gift from Gira Bhabha & Damian Ekiert (Addgene plasmid # 139929 ; http://n2t.net/addgene:139929 ; RRID:Addgene_139929)
